>Addgene plasmid #213380 | SSTR5-DuET | addgene full sequence | sequence record 430735 | Addgene NGS Result
CAGTTTGCTGGTCTGCATCAACCCGTTTGCTGCGGCCCGGTGTGCGGGTGGTGTGGCCTCTTGCTGCTGT
CGAATCCTGTCTGGTCGAGGCTCGGTTGCATCTGCGTCCTTCGCTCCGCTCCCCTTTCTAAGGCAAAGTA
CTTTCTGAAAGCTTTGCCGGAAGTTATCAGAGAGGAACCCATAGAGGACTGGGTTGGCACAGGAGTTGGC
GTAAGACAATATAACTACGAAGAAGTAGAGTCCTGCTGATGCTGGTTCCTGCGGCAGTGCTACGGCGAGA
TTGACGATATTCACTGTGAAGAAAGGCAGCCAGCAGCCCGCGAACACCAGCACCACCACCAACACCATTC
TGGTCACCTTGCGTTCGGACCGGCGCCTCACACAGCCAACTCTGACCCCGGCGGCCCGAACTTTTACGAC
TATCAGCAGATAGCAAAGGCAAATGACCAGCAGAGGGGCGAAGAATCCCAGAACAGCGGTGTAAATAATA
AACACAGCGCCCCAAAGTCCTACGGGCTCAGGCCAGGAAGCATTACATGTCCCTCCCTCTTGCACGTCTG
CGAACACGAGCAGAGGGAGGCTCATACAGAGGGACAGCACCCATGCAGCAGCACTTGCCAGTTTCGCCAC
CCTAGGCCTCCTCCATCGGGCAGATGAGAGCGGATGGACCACGGCGAGGTACCGATCAACACTCATCACT
GTCAGGCAAAAAACGGAGGTAAACTGATTGACGCCATCAAGGGTCATAACCAGCCTGCACAGCACAGGTC
CGAAAGGCCAGAAAGATGCCGCATTCTGAGTGGCCAGGAACGGCAATCCGAGCATATACAGCACGTCGGC
TACTGCCAAGTTGAGAATATAGATATTCGTGACAGTTTTCATCTTTGCAAACCGCAACACTACGTAAATC
ACCAGTGTGTTGCCGCCCAACCCAGCGGCGCAGACCAGCAGGTACAGGACTGGGACCAGTACAGCCCGGG
CTCCGGCTGAAGGAGCGGGGCCCACCAGCGTTCTATTGTCGCCACCACCGCTGGCTGCGCCGGGAGAAGA
AGCGTTCCAGCTAGGAGTGCTGGCAGGGAAGAGTGGTTCCATATCGATGCTGGCGTCATCATCGTCCTTG
TAGTCGGCGAATACCAGGCAGAAGATGTAGCTCAGGGCGATGATCGTCTTCATGGTGGCGCTAAGCTTAA
GTTTAAACGCTAGCCAGCTTGGGTCTCCCTATAGTGAGTCGTATTAATTTCGATAAGCCAGTAAGCAGTG
GGTTCTCTAGTTAGCCAGAGAGCTCTGCTTATATAGACCTCCCACCGTACACGCCTACCGCCCATTTGCG
TCAATGGGGCGGAGTTGTTACGACATTTTGGAAAGTCCCGTTGATTTTGGTGCCAAAACAAACTCCCATT
GACGTCAATGGGGTGGAGACTTGGAAATCCCCGTGAGTCAAACCGCTATCCACGCCCATTGATGTACTGC
CAAAACCGCATCACCATGGTAATAGCGATGACTAATACGTAGATGTACTGCCAAGTAGGAAAGTCCCATA
AGGTCATGTACTGGGCATAATGCCAGGCGGGCCATTTACCGTCATTGACGTCAATAGGGGGCGTACTTGG
CATATGATACACTTGATGTACTGCCAAGTGGGCAGTTTACCGTAAATACTCCACCCATTGACGTCAATGG
AAAGTCCCTATTGGCGTTACTATGGGAACATACGTCATTATTGACGTCAATGGGCGGGGGTCGTTGGGCG
GTCAGCCAGGCGGGCCATTTACCGTAAGTTATGTAACGCGGAACTCCATATATGGGCTATGAACTAATGA
CCCCGTAATTGATTACTATTAATAACTAGTCAATAATCAATGTCAACGCGTATATCTGGCCCGTACATCG
CGAAGCAGCGCAAAACGCCTAACCCTAAGCAGATTCTTCATGCAAATGTCGGTCAAGCCTTGCCTTGTTG
TAGCTTAAATTTTGCTCGCGCACTACTCAGCGACCTCCAACACACAAGCAGGGAGCAGATACTGGCTTAA
CTATGCGGCATCAGAGCAGATTGTACTGAGAGTGCACCATAGGGGATCGGGAGATCTCCCGATCCGTCGA
CGTCAGGTGGCACTTTTCGGGGAAATGTGCGCGGAACCCCTATTTGTTTATTTTTCTAAATACATTCAAA
TATGTATCCGCTCATGAGACAATAACCCTGATAAATGCTTCAATAATATTGAAAAAGGAAGAGTATGAGT
ATTCAACATTTCCGTGTCGCCCTTATTCCCTTTTTTGCGGCATTTTGCCTTCCTGTTTTTGCTCACCCAG
AAACGCTGGTGAAAGTAAAAGATGCTGAAGATCAGTTGGGTGCACGAGTGGGTTACATCGAACTGGATCT
CAACAGCGGTAAGATCCTTGAGAGTTTTCGCCCCGAAGAACGTTTTCCAATGATGAGCACTTTTAAAGTT
CTGCTATGTGGCGCGGTATTATCCCGTATTGACGCCGGGCAAGAGCAACTCGGTCGCCGCATACACTATT
CTCAGAATGACTTGGTTGAGTACTCACCAGTCACAGAAAAGCATCTTACGGATGGCATGACAGTAAGAGA
ATTATGCAGTGCTGCCATAACCATGAGTGATAACACTGCGGCCAACTTACTTCTGACAACGATCGGAGGA
CCGAAGGAGCTAACCGCTTTTTTGCACAACATGGGGGATCATGTAACTCGCCTTGATCGTTGGGAACCGG
AGCTGAATGAAGCCATACCAAACGACGAGCGTGACACCACGATGCCTGTAGCAATGGCAACAACGTTGCG
CAAACTATTAACTGGCGAACTACTTACTCTAGCTTCCCGGCAACAATTAATAGACTGGATGGAGGCGGAT
AAAGTTGCAGGACCACTTCTGCGCTCGGCCCTTCCGGCTGGCTGGTTTATTGCTGATAAATCTGGAGCCG
GTGAGCGTGGGTCTCGCGGTATCATTGCAGCACTGGGGCCAGATGGTAAGCCCTCCCGTATCGTAGTTAT
CTACACGACGGGGAGTCAGGCAACTATGGATGAACGAAATAGACAGATCGCTGAGATAGGTGCCTCACTG
ATTAAGCATTGGTAACTGTCAGACCAAGTTTACTCATATATACTTTAGATTGATTTAAAACTTCATTTTT
AATTTAAAAGGATCTAGGTGAAGATCCTTTTTGATAATCTCATGACCAAAATCCCTTAACGTGAGTTTTC
GTTCCACTGAGCGTCAGACCCCGTAGAAAAGATCAAAGGATCTTCTTGAGATCCTTTTTTTCTGCGCGTA
ATCTGCTGCTTGCAAACAAAAAAACCACCGCTACCAGCGGTGGTTTGTTTGCCGGATCAAGAGCTACCAA
CTCTTTTTCCGAAGGTAACTGGCTTCAGCAGAGCGCAGATACCAAATACCGTTCTTCTAGTGTAGCCGTA
GTTAGGCCACCACTTCAAGAACTCTGTAGCACCGCCTACATACCTCGCTCTGCTAATCCTGTTACCAGTG
GCTGCTGCCAGTGGCGATAAGTCGTGTCTTACCGGGTTGGACTCAAGACGATAGTTACCGGATAAGGCGC
AGCGGTCGGGCTGAACGGGGGGTTCGTGCACACAGCCCAGCTTGGAGCGAACGACCTACACCGAACTGAG
ATACCTACAGCGTGAGCTATGAGAAAGCGCCACGCTTCCCGAAGGGAGAAAGGCGGACAGGTATCCGGTA
AGCGGCAGGGTCGGAACAGGAGAGCGCACGAGGGAGCTTCCAGGGGGAAACGCCTGGTATCTTTATAGTC
CTGTCGGGTTTCGCCACCTCTGACTTGAGCGTCGATTTTTGTGATGCTCGTCAGGGGGGCGGAGCCTATG
GAAAAACGCCAGCAACGCGGCCTTTTTACGGTTCCTGGCCTTTTGCTGGCCTTTTGCTCACATGTTCTTT
CCTGCGTTATCCCCTGATTCTGTGGATAACCGTATTACCGCCTTTGAGTGAGCTGATACCGCTCGCCGCA
GCCGAACGACCGAGCGCAGCGAGTCAGTGAGCGAGGAAGCGGAAGAGCGCCCAATACGCAAACCGCCTCT
CCCCGCGCGTTGGCCGATTCATTAATGCAGCTGGCACGACAGGTTTCCCGACTGGAAAGCGGGCAGTGAG
CGCAACGCAATTAATGTGAGTTAGCTCACTCATTAGGCACCCCAGGCTTTACACTTTATGCTTCCGGCTC
GTATGTTGTGTGGAATTGTGAGCGGATAACAATTTCACACAGGAAACAGCTATGACCATGATTACGCCAA
GCTCTAGCTAGAGGTCGACGGTATACAGACATGATAAGATACATTGATGAGTTTGGACAAACCACAACTA
GAATGCAGTGAAAAAAATGCTTTATTTGTGAAATTTGTGATGCTATTGCTTTATTTGTAACCATTATAAG
CTGCAATAAACAAGTTGGGGTGGGCGAAGAACTCCAGCATGAGATCCCCGCGCTGGAGGATCATCCAGCC
GGCGTCCCGGAAAACGATTCCGAAGCCCAACCTTTCATAGAAGGCGGCGGTGGAATCGAAATCTCGTGAT
GGCAGGTTGGGCGTCGCTTGGTCGGTCATTTCGAACCCCAGAGTCCCGCTCAGAAGAACTCGTCAAGAAG
GCGATAGAAGGCGATGCGCTGCGAATCGGGAGCGGCGATACCGTAAAGCACGAGGAAGCGGTCAGCCCAT
TCGCCGCCAAGCTCTTCAGCAATATCACGGGTAGCCAACGCTATGTCCTGATAGCGGTCCGCCACACCCA
GCCGGCCACAGTCGATGAATCCAGAAAAGCGGCCATTTTCCACCATGATATTCGGCAAGCAGGCATCGCC
ATGGGTCACGACGAGATCCTCGCCGTCGGGCATGCGCGCCTTGAGCCTGGCGAACAGTTCGGCTGGCGCG
AGCCCCTGATGCTCTTCGTCCAGATCATCCTGATCGACAAGACCGGCTTCCATCCGAGTACGTGCTCGCT
CGATGCGATGTTTCGCTTGGTGGTCGAATGGGCAGGTAGCCGGATCAAGCGTATGCAGCCGCCGCATTGC
ATCAGCCATGATGGATACTTTCTCGGCAGGAGCAAGGTGAGATGACAGGAGATCCTGCCCCGGCACTTCG
CCCAATAGCAGCCAGTCCCTTCCCGCTTCAGTGACAACGTCGAGCACAGCTGCGCAAGGAACGCCCGTCG
TGGCCAGCCACGATAGCCGCGCTGCCTCGTCCTGCAGTTCATTCAGGGCACCGGACAGGTCGGTCTTGAC
AAAAAGAACCGGGCGCCCCTGCGCTGACAGCCGGAACACGGCGGCATCAGAGCAGCCGATTGTCTGTTGT
GCCCAGTCATAGCCGAATAGCCTCTCCACCCAAGCGGCCGGAGAACCTGCGTGCAATCCATCTTGTTCAA
TCATGCGAAACGATCCTCATCCTGTCTCTTGATCAGATCCGAAAATGGATATACAAGCTCCCGGGAGCTT
TTTGCAAAAGCCTAGGCCTCCAAAAAAGCCTCCTCACTACTTCTGGAATAGCTCAGAGGCAGAGGCGGCC
TCGGCCTCTGCATAAATAAAAAAAATTAGTCAGCCATGGGGCGGAGAATGGGCGGAACTGGGCGGAGTTA
GGGGCGGGATGGGCGGAGTTAGGGGCGGGACTATGGTTGCTGACTAATTGAGATGCATGCTTTGCATACT
TCTGCCTGCTGGGGAGCCTGGGGACTTTCCACACCTGGTTGCTGACTAATTGAGATGCATGCTTTGCATA
CTTCTGCCTGCTGGGGAGCCTGGGGACTTTCCACACCCTAACTGACACACATTCCACAGAATTAATTCGC
GTTAAATTTTTGTTAAATCAGCTCATTTTTTAACCAATAGGCCGAAATCGGCAAAATCCCTTATAAATCA
AAAGAATAGACCGAGATAGGGT
[37 nt withheld, positions 5903-5939]
AAAGAACGTGGACTCCAACGTCAAAGG
[49 nt withheld, positions 5967-6015]
T
[91 nt withheld, positions 6017-6107]
G
[124 nt withheld, positions 6109-6232]
GGGGATACCCCCTAGAGCCCCAGCTGGTTCTTTCCGCCTCAGAAGCCATAGAGCCCACCGCATCCCCAGC
ATGCCTGCTATTGTCTTCCCAATCCTCCCCCTTGCTGTCCTGCCCCACCCCACCCCCCAGAATAGAATGA
CACCTACTCAGACAATGCGATGCAATTTCCTCATTTTATTAGGAAAGGACAGTGGGAGTGGCACCTTCCA
GGGTCAAGGAAGGCACGGGGGAGGGGCAAACAACAGATGGCTGGCAACTAGAAGGCACAGTCGAGGCTGA
TCAGCGGGTTTAAACGGGCCCTCTAGACTCGAGTTAGGCAGGGGCCACCTGAGAAGTCTCGGTCTTAGAC
ACGGTGGTGCTGGCCTCATCGAATTCACCGGTGCGTCCACCGGTATCGAT
Features (pLannotate 1.2.2; 21 found; start..end, strand, type, name):
      1..1092    -  CDS            SSTR5: SSR5_HUMAN - Experimental evidence at protein level: Swiss-Prot protein existence level 1. Receptor for somatostatin 28 and to a lesser extent for somatostatin-14. The activity of this receptor is mediated by G proteins which inhibit adenylyl cyclase. Increases cell growth inhibition activity of SSTR2 following heterodimerization. From Homo sapiens (Human).
   1105..1125    -  CDS            3xFLAG (fragment): three tandem FLAG® epitope tags
   1218..1236    -  promoter       T7 promoter: promoter for bacteriophage T7 RNA polymerase
   1252..1285    -  LTR            5' LTR (truncated) (fragment): truncated 5' long terminal repeat (LTR) from HIV-1
   1281..1484    -  promoter       CMV promoter: human cytomegalovirus (CMV) immediate early promoter
   1485..1864    -  enhancer       CMV enhancer: human cytomegalovirus immediate early enhancer
   2019..2071    +  misc_feature   bom (fragment): basis of mobility region from pBR322
   2130..2234    +  promoter       AmpR promoter: bla
   2235..3095    +  CDS            AmpR: β-lactamase; bla; confers resistance to ampicillin, carbenicillin, and related antibiotics
   3266..3854    +  rep_origin     ori: high-copy-number ColE1/pMB1/pBR322/pUC origin of replication
   4037..4129    +  CDS            lacI (fragment): lac repressor; lacI; The lac repressor binds to the lac operator to inhibit transcription in E. coli. This inhibition can be relieved by adding lactose or isopropyl-β-D-thiogalactopyranoside (IPTG).
   4142..4163    +  protein_bind   CAP binding site: CAP binding activates transcription in the presence of cAMP. E. coli catabolite activator protein
   4178..4208    +  promoter       lac promoter: promoter for the E. coli lac operon
   4216..4232    +  protein_bind   lac operator: The lac repressor binds to the lac operator to inhibit transcription in E. coli. This inhibition can be relieved by adding lactose or isopropyl-β-D-thiogalactopyranoside (IPTG). lac repressor encoded by lacI
   4305..4426    -  polyA_signal   SV40 poly(A) signal: SV40 polyadenylation signal
   4421..4579    -  CDS            ble (fragment): BLE_KLEPN - Experimental evidence at protein level: Swiss-Prot protein existence level 1. Binding protein with a strong affinity to the bleomycin family of antibiotics. Binds to CL990; an antimitotic-antibiotic compound. From Klebsiella pneumoniae.
   4603..5394    -  CDS            neo: KKA2_KLEPN - Also known as kan, nptII. Experimental evidence at protein level: Swiss-Prot protein existence level 1. Resistance to kanamycin, neomycin, paromomycin, ribostamycin, butirosin and gentamicin B. From Klebsiella pneumoniae.
   5461..5790    -  promoter       SV40 promoter: SV40 enhancer and early promoter
   5804..6232    -  rep_origin     f1 ori (sequence partly withheld): f1 bacteriophage origin of replication; arrow indicates direction of (+) strand synthesis
   6253..6274    -  promoter       SV40 promoter (fragment): SV40 enhancer and early promoter
   6278..6502    -  polyA_signal   bGH poly(A) signal: bovine growth hormone polyadenylation signal
