[The description below was written by a language model from this plasmid's Addgene catalogue record and pLannotate feature annotations shown in this document.]
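Description:
SSTR5-DuET is a mammalian expression plasmid built on pcDNA 3.1(+) that encodes human somatostatin receptor 5 (SSTR5), a class A GPCR of the somatostatin family that signals through G proteins inhibiting adenylyl cyclase. The receptor coding sequence was inserted by Gibson cloning. It sits downstream of the human cytomegalovirus immediate-early enhancer and promoter, which drive strong constitutive transcription in mammalian cells, and transcripts are terminated by the bovine growth hormone polyadenylation signal. A T7 promoter lies between the CMV promoter and the insert and could support in vitro transcription.

According to the record, the "DuET" design adds a cleaved hemagglutinin signal peptide and a FLAG epitope at the N terminus and a 1D4 epitope at the C terminus. The signal peptide is meant to aid membrane targeting, and the two tags allow capture and detection from either end of the receptor. The automated annotation picks up the FLAG sequence (as a partial 3xFLAG match) just upstream of the receptor, but it does not separately annotate the signal peptide or the 1D4 tag.

The backbone carries a high-copy ColE1/pUC-type origin and a β-lactamase gene for ampicillin selection in E. coli, along with an f1 origin. A neomycin phosphotransferase cassette, driven by the SV40 early promoter and ending in an SV40 polyadenylation signal, can be used to select stably transfected mammalian cells. Small annotated fragments such as the lac elements, the bleomycin-resistance fragment and the short HIV LTR match appear to be backbone remnants or incidental matches rather than functional parts. The construct is intended for expressing the tagged receptor in mammalian cells for proteomics work, and the associated study concerns multiplexed selectivity screening of anti-GPCR antibodies.
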