Addgene plasmid #213380: SSTR5-DuET
Purpose: The DuET construct encodes the named human GPCR engineered with a cleaved hemagglutinin signal peptide, a 5' FLAG and a 3' 1D4 epitope tag optimized for expression in mammalian cells and proteomics studies.
Depositing lab: Thomas Sakmar. Depositing organization: Rockefeller University. Publication: Multiplexed selectivity screening of anti-GPCR antibodies. Dahl L, Kotliar IB, Bendes A, Dodig-Crnkovic T, Fromm S, Elofsson A, Uhlen M, Sakmar TP, Schwenk JM. Sci Adv. 2023 May 3;9(18):eadf9297. doi: 10.1126/sciadv.adf9297. Epub 2023 May 3. PubMed 37134173.
Backbone
  Vector backbone: pcDNA 3.1 (+)
  Vector type: Mammalian Expression
Growth in bacteria
  Bacterial resistance: Ampicillin, 100 μg/mL
  Growth temperature: 37°C
  Growth strain: DH5alpha
  Copy number: High Copy
Gene/Insert
  Gene/Insert name: SSTR5 (alt name: Somatostatin receptor 5)
  Species: H. sapiens (human)
  Entrez Gene: SSTR5 (a.k.a. SS-5-R, SST5)
  Promoter: CMV, T7
  Tag / fusion protein: FLAG (N terminal on insert); 1D4 (C terminal on insert)
  Cloning method: Gibson Cloning
Terms and licenses: Academic/Nonprofit Terms; Industry Terms: Not Available to Industry
Depositor comments: Class: A, Family: Somatostatin. Ensembl ID: ENSG00000162009, Uniprot ID: P35346
How to cite: SSTR5-DuET was a gift from Thomas Sakmar (Addgene plasmid # 213380 ; http://n2t.net/addgene:213380 ; RRID:Addgene_213380)
